Addgene plasmid #207531: pEditA
Purpose: Plasmid for adenine base editing; oriV(pRO1600/ColE1), xylS (cured of BsaI-sites), Pm→ ABE:SpnCas9, PEM7→non-specific sgRNA; SmR/SpR
Depositing lab: Pablo Ivan Nikel. Depositing organization: Danmarks Tekniske Universitet. Publication: The pAblo.pCasso self-curing vector toolset for unconstrained cytidine and adenine base-editing in Gram-negative bacteria. Kozaeva E, Nielsen ZS, Nieto-Dominguez M, Nikel PI. Nucleic Acids Res. 2024 Jan 5:gkad1236. doi: 10.1093/nar/gkad1236. PubMed 38180826.
Backbone
  Vector backbone: pSEVA448
  Backbone manufacturer: SEVA collection
  Vector type: CRISPR ; Pseudomonas vector
Growth in bacteria
  Bacterial resistance: Streptomycin, 50 μg/mL
  Growth temperature: 37°C
  Growth strain: DH5alpha
  Copy number: High Copy
Gene/Insert
  Gene/Insert name: Plasmid for adenine base editing; oriV(pRO1600/ColE1), xylS (cured of BsaI-sites), Pm→ ABE:SpnCas9, PEM7→non-specific sgRNA
Terms and licenses: Academic/Nonprofit Terms; Industry Terms: Not Available to Industry
How to cite: pEditA was a gift from Pablo Ivan Nikel (Addgene plasmid # 207531 ; http://n2t.net/addgene:207531 ; RRID:Addgene_207531)
