[The description below was written by a language model from this plasmid's Addgene catalogue record and pLannotate feature annotations shown in this document.]
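Description:
pEditA is a CRISPR adenine base-editing plasmid built on the SEVA-format backbone pSEVA448 and intended for Gram-negative bacteria, particularly Pseudomonas. The roughly 10.5 kb construct carries a hybrid replication module. The pRO1600 oriV with its cognate Rep protein supports maintenance in Pseudomonas and related hosts, while a high-copy ColE1/pUC-type origin allows propagation in E. coli cloning strains. Selection relies on the aadA aminoglycoside adenylyltransferase, which confers streptomycin and spectinomycin resistance. An incP oriT is also present, so the plasmid can be mobilised by conjugation when transfer functions are supplied in trans.

The editing payload is controlled by the XylS/Pm expression system from the TOL plasmid. XylS, encoded here by a version cured of BsaI sites, activates the Pm promoter in the presence of benzoate-type inducers such as m-toluate. Pm drives a fusion of a TadA-derived adenosine deaminase domain to the D10A nickase form of Streptococcus pyogenes Cas9. This adenine base editor converts A·T to G·C within the targeted window without making double-strand breaks, and its transcript ends at a lambda t0 terminator. Downstream, the constitutive synthetic EM7 promoter expresses a single guide RNA with the S. pyogenes scaffold. As deposited, the spacer is non-specific and would need to be replaced with a target-specific one. Removing the BsaI sites from xylS suggests Golden Gate-style spacer cloning, although the record does not say so explicitly.

The short CmR, GmR, lacZα and MCS annotations are partial fragments, probably remnants or spurious matches rather than functional elements. The plasmid belongs to a toolset for cytidine and adenine base editing in Gram-negative bacteria.
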