Features (pLannotate 1.2.2; 19 found; start..end, strand, type, name):
    344..1177    -  CDS            pRO1600 Rep: replication protein for the broad-host-range plasmid pRO1600 from Pseudomonas aeruginosa&nbsp
   1191..1542    +  rep_origin     pRO1600 oriV: broad-host-range origin of replication from Pseudomonas aeruginosa plasmid pRO1600; requires the pRO1600 Rep protein for replication (West et al., 1994)
   1615..1701    -  terminator     rrnB T1 terminator: Escherichia coli rrnB; transcription terminator T1 from the E. coli rrnB gene
   1726..2691    -  CDS            XylS: XylS regulator encoded by the Pseudomonas putida TOL plasmid pWWO; xylS; stimulates transcription from the Pm promoter in the presence of aromatic compounds such as m-toluate or benzoate
   2952..3357    +  CDS            CmR (fragment): chloramphenicol acetyltransferase; cat; confers resistance to chloramphenicol
   3319..3579    -  CDS            YPRA_ECOLX (fragment): Protein predicted: Swiss-Prot protein existence level 4. From Escherichia coli.
   3591..3671    +  promoter       Pm promoter: The bacterial Pm promoter is activated by XylS in the presence of benzoate or m-toluate (Marqués et al., 1999).
   3731..4228    +  CDS            tadA: TADA_ECOLI - Also known as yfhC. Experimental evidence at protein level: Swiss-Prot protein existence level 1. Catalyzes the deamination of adenosine to inosine at the wobble position 34 of tRNA(Arg2). Essential for cell viability. From Escherichia coli (strain K12).
   4328..8431    +  CDS            Cas9(D10A): nickase mutant of the Cas9 endonuclease from the Streptococcus pyogenes Type II CRISPR/Cas system generates RNA-guided single strand nicks in DNA due to the D10A mutation in the RuvC catalytic domain
   8432..8461    +  misc_feature   MCS (fragment): pUC18/19 multiple cloning site
   8469..8493    +  CDS            lacZα (fragment): LacZα fragment of β-galactosidase; lacZ fragment
   8504..8598    +  terminator     lambda t0 terminator: transcription terminator from phage lambda
   8621..8668    +  promoter       EM7 promoter: synthetic bacterial promoter&nbsp
   8726..8801    +  misc_RNA       gRNA scaffold: guide RNA scaffold for the Streptococcus pyogenes CRISPR/Cas9 system
   8802..8827    +  misc_feature   MCS (fragment): pUC18/19 multiple cloning site
   8989..9045    +  CDS            GmR (fragment): gentamycin acetyltransferase; aacC1; confers resistance to gentamycin
   9052..9843    +  CDS            SmR: aminoglycoside adenylyltransferase (Murphy, 1985); aadA; confers resistance to spectinomycin and streptomycin
   9989..10097   +  oriT           oriT: incP origin of transfer
  10191..290     +  rep_origin     ori (across the origin): high-copy-number ColE1/pMB1/pBR322/pUC origin of replication
>Addgene plasmid #207531 | pEditA | addgene full sequence | sequence record 409606 | Addgene NGS Result
AGGCGCAGCGGTCGGGCTGAACGGGGGGTTCGTGCACACAGCCCAGCTTGGAGCGAACGACCTACACCGA
ACTGAGATACCTACAGCGTGAGCTATGAGAAAGCGCCACGCTTCCCGAAGGGAGAAAGGCGGACAGGCAT
CCGGTAAGCGGCAGGGTCGGAACAGGAGAGCGCACGAGGGAGCTTCCAGGGGGAAACGCCTGGTATCTTT
ATAGTCCTGTCGGGTTTCGCCACCTCTGACTTGAGCGTCGATTTTTGTGATGCTCGTCAGGGGGGCGGAG
CCTATGGAAAAACGCCAGCAACGCGGCCGTGAAAGGCAGGCCGGTCCGTGGTGGCCACGGCCTCTAGGCC
AGATCCAGCGGCATCTGGGTTAGTCGAGCGCGGGCCGCTTCCCATGTCTCACCAGGGCGAGCCTGTTTCG
CGATCTCAGCATCTGAAATCTTCCCGGCCTTGCGCTTCGCTGGGGCCTTACCCACCGCCTTGGCGGGCTT
CTTCGGTCCAAAACTGAACAACAGATGTGTGACCTTGCGCCCGGTCTTTCGCTGCGCCCACTCCACCTGT
AGCGGGCTGTGCTCGTTGATCTGCGTCACGGCTGGATCAAGCACTCGCAACTTGAAGTCCTTGATCGAGG
GATACCGGCCTTCCAGTTGAAACCACTTTCGCAGCTGGTCAATTTCTATTTCGCGCTGGCCGATGCTGTC
CCATTGCATGAGCAGCTCGTAAAGCCTGATCGCGTGGGTGCTGTCCATCTTGGCCACGTCAGCCAAGGCG
TATTTGGTGAACTGTTTGGTGAGTTCCGTCAGGTACGGCAGCATGTCTTTGGTGAACCTGAGTTCTACAC
GGCCCTCACCCTCCCGGTAGATGATTGTTTGCACCCAGCCGGTAATCATCACACTCGGTCTTTTCCCCTT
GCCATTGGGCTCTTGGGTTAACCGGACTTCCCGCCGTTTCAGGCGCAGGGCCGCTTCTTTGAGCTGGTTG
TAGGAAGATTCGATAGGGACACCCGCCATCGTCGCTATGTCCTCCGCCGTCACTGAATACATCACTTCAT
CGGTGACAGGCTCGCTCCTCTTCACCTGGCTAATACAGGCCAGAACGATCCGCTGTTCCTGAACACTGAG
GCGATACGCGGCCTCGACCAGGGCATTGCTTTTGTAAACCATTGGGGGTGAGGCCACGTTCGACATTCCT
TGTGTATAAGGGGACACTGTATCTGCGTCCCACAATACAACAAATCCGTCCCTTTACAACAACAAATCCG
TCCCTTCTTAACAACAAATCCGTCCCTTAATGGCAACAAATCCGTCCCTTTTTAAACTCTACAGGCCACG
GATTACGTGGCCTGTAGACGTCCTAAAAGGTTTAAAAGGGAAAAGGAAGAAAAGGGTGGAAACGCAAAAA
ACGCACCACTACGTGGCCCCGTTGGGGCCGCATTTGTGCCCCTGAAGGGGCGGGGGAGGCGTCTGGGCAA
TCCCCGTTTTACCAGTCCCCTATCGCCGCCTGAGAGGGCGCAGGAAGCGAGTAATCAGGGTATCGAGGCG
GATTCACCCTTGGCGTCCAACCAGCGGCACCAGCGGCGCCTGAGAGGGGCGCGCCCAGCTGTCTAGGGCG
GCGGATTTGTCCTACTCAGGAGAGCGTTCACCGACAAACAACAGATAAAACGAAAGGCCCAGTCTTTCGA
CTGAGCTTTTCGTTTTATTTGATGCCTTTAATTAAACGTTCGTAATCAAGCCACTTCCTTTTTGCATTGA
CGCAGGGTGTCGGAAGGCAACTCGCCGAACGCGCTCCTATAGTTTTCAGCGAAGCGTCCCAAATGTAAGA
AGCCGTAGTCTAGGGCTATCTCAGTTATACTACGCACATTGGCACTGGGATCGTTCAAGCAGGCGCGGAT
GCTTTCGAGCTTGCGGTTGCGGATGTAGTTCTTCGGCGTGGTGCCGGCGTGCTTCTCGAACAAATTGTAG
AGCGAGCGTGGACTCATCATCGCCAGCTCCGCTAACCGCTCAAGGCTGATATTCCGTTTGAGATTCTCCT
CAATGAATTGAACGACTCGCTCGAAAGACGGGTTACCTTTGCTGAAAATTTCACGGCTGACATTGCTGCC
CAGCATTTCGAGCAGCTTGGAAGCGATGATCCCCGCATAGTGCTCTTGGACCCGAGGCATCGACTTTGTA
TGTTCCGCTTCGTCACAAACTAACCCGAGTAGATTGATAAAGCCATCGAGTTGCTGGAGATTGTGTCGCG
CGGCGAAACGGATACCCTCCCTCGGCTTGTGCCAATTGTTGTCACTGCACGCCCGATCAAGGACCACTGA
GGGCAATTTAACGATAAATTTCTCGCAATCTTCTGAATAGGTCAGGTCGGCTTGGTCATCCGGATTGAGC
AGCAATAGTTCGCCCGGCGCAAAATAGTGCTCCTGGCCATGGCCACGCCACAGGCAATGGCCTTTGAGTA
TTATTTGCAGATGATAACAGGTTTCTAATCCAGGCGAGATTACCCTCACGCTACCGCCGTAGCTGATTCG
ACACAGATCGAGGCATCCGAAGATTCTGTGGTGCAGCCTGCCTGCCGGGCGCCCGCCCTTGGGCAGGCGA
ATAGAGTGCGTACCGACATACTGGTTAACATAATCGGAGACTGCATAGGGCTCGGCGTGGACGAAGATCT
GACTTTTCTCGTTCAATAAGCAAAAATCCATAGTTCACGGTTCTCTTATTTTAATGTGGGCTGCTTGGTG
TGATGTAGAAAGGCGCCAAGTCGATGAAAATGCATCTCGACGTGATGCGTATACGGGTTACCCCCATTGC
CACGTTGCGCCATCCTTTTTGCAATCAGTGACCACTTTTCCAAGCAAAAATAACGCCAAGCAGAACGAAG
ACGTTCTTTTTAAGAAGCGAGAACACCAGAAGTTCGTGCTGTCGGGGCATGGGGCGACGAATTGGCGGAT
AAAGGGGATCTGCTGGATATTACGGCCTTTTTAAAGACCGTAAAGAAAAATAAGCACAAGTTTTATCCGG
CCTTTATTCACATTCTTGCCCGCCTGATGAATGCTCATCCGTAATTACGTATGGCAATGAAAGACGGTGA
GCTGGTGATATGGGATAGTGTTCACCCTTGTTACACCGTTTTCCATGAGCAAACTGAAACGTTTTCATCG
CTCTGGAGTGAATACCACGACGATTTCCGGCAGTTTCTACACATATATTCGCAAGATGTGGCGTGTTACG
GTGAAAACCTGGCCTATTTCCCTAAAGGGTTTATTGAGAATATGTTTTTCGTCTCAGCCAATCCCTGGGT
GAGTTTCACCAGTTTTGATTTAAACGTGGCCAATATGGACAACTTCTTCGCCCCCGTTTTCACCATGCAT
GGGAATTAGCTTGATCTGACCAACGACCGGTAGCGGAGCTATCCAACGGCGGTATACCAGGAAAACACAC
AGCAGGTACATCAGAACAGTACCATGACTGAAGAACAAATAGTTTTTTCCTGATCCATAAAGCAGAACGG
CCTGCTCCATGACAAATCTGGCTCCCCAACTAATGCCCCATGCAGCCAGCATAACCAGCATAAAGTGCAG
TGTCCGGTTTGATAGGGATAAGTCCAGCCTTGCAAGAAGCGGATACAGGAGTGCAAAAAATGGCTATCTC
TAGTAAGGCCTACCCCTTAGGCTTTATGCAACAGAAACAATAATAATGGAGTCATGACCATGCCTAGGCC
GCGGTTAGGAGGAAAAACATATGAGCGAAGTCGAGTTCTCCCATGAGTATTGGATGCGGCACGCTCTGAC
CCTCGCGAAACGTGCTCGCGACGAGCGGGAAGTCCCAGTGGGCGCTGTCCTCGTGCTGAATAACCGCGTG
ATTGGCGAAGGCTGGAATCGGGCCATCGGACTCCATGATCCTACGGCACACGCAGAAATCATGGCCCTGC
GCCAGGGTGGCCTCGTCATGCAAAATTATCGGCTGTACGACGCCACGTTGTATTCCACCTTCGAGCCCTG
CGTCATGTGTGCCGGGGCAATGATTCACTCCCGTATTGGGCGTGTGGTGTTCGGGGTGCGCAATGCAAAG
ACCGGCGCTGCCGGCTCGCTCATGGATGTCTTGCACCATCCCGGTATGAACCACCGGGTCGAGATTACCG
AAGGCATTTTGGCCGACGAGTGCGCCGCGCTCTTGTGCCGGTTTTTTCGTATGCCACGGCGTGTGTTCAA
CGCTCAAAAGAAAGCACAAAGCTCCACCGATTCCGGGGGTTCCTCGGGCGGCTCGAGCGGGTCCGAAACC
CCTGGTACGTCGGAATCGGCTACGCCAGAATCGTCCGGCGGCTCGTCCGGCGGTTCTGATAAGAAATACT
CAATAGGCTTAGCTATCGGCACAAATAGCGTCGGATGGGCGGTGATCACTGATGAATATAAGGTTCCGTC
TAAAAAGTTCAAGGTTCTGGGAAATACAGACCGCCACAGTATCAAAAAAAATCTTATAGGGGCTCTTTTA
TTTGACAGTGGAGAGACAGCGGAAGCGACTCGTCTCAAACGGACAGCTCGTAGAAGGTATACACGTCGGA
AGAATCGTATTTGTTATCTACAGGAGATTTTTTCAAATGAGATGGCGAAAGTAGATGATAGTTTCTTTCA
TCGACTTGAAGAGTCTTTTTTGGTGGAAGAAGACAAGAAGCATGAACGTCATCCTATTTTTGGAAATATA
GTAGATGAAGTTGCTTATCATGAGAAATATCCAACTATCTATCATCTGCGAAAAAAATTGGTAGATTCTA
CTGATAAAGCGGATTTGCGCTTAATCTATTTGGCCTTAGCGCATATGATTAAGTTTCGTGGTCATTTTTT
GATTGAGGGAGATTTAAATCCTGATAATAGTGATGTGGACAAACTATTTATCCAGTTGGTACAAACCTAC
AATCAATTATTTGAAGAAAACCCTATTAACGCAAGTGGAGTAGATGCTAAAGCGATTCTTTCTGCACGAT
TGAGTAAATCAAGACGATTAGAAAATCTCATTGCTCAGCTCCCCGGTGAGAAGAAAAATGGCTTATTTGG
GAATCTCATTGCTTTGTCATTGGGTTTGACCCCTAATTTTAAATCAAATTTTGATTTGGCAGAAGATGCT
AAATTACAGCTTTCAAAAGATACTTACGATGATGATTTAGATAATTTATTGGCGCAAATTGGAGATCAAT
ATGCTGATTTGTTTTTGGCAGCTAAGAATTTATCAGATGCTATTTTACTTTCAGATATCCTAAGAGTAAA
TACTGAAATAACTAAGGCTCCCCTATCAGCTTCAATGATTAAACGCTACGATGAACATCATCAAGACTTG
ACTCTTTTAAAAGCTTTAGTTCGACAACAACTTCCAGAAAAGTATAAAGAAATCTTTTTTGATCAATCAA
AAAACGGATATGCAGGTTATATTGATGGGGGAGCTAGCCAAGAAGAATTTTATAAATTTATCAAACCAAT
TTTAGAAAAAATGGATGGTACTGAGGAATTATTGGTGAAACTAAATCGTGAAGATTTGCTGCGCAAGCAA
CGGACCTTTGACAACGGCTCTATTCCCCATCAAATTCACTTGGGTGAGCTGCATGCTATTTTGAGAAGAC
AAGAAGACTTTTATCCATTTTTAAAAGACAATCGTGAGAAGATTGAAAAAATCTTGACTTTTCGAATTCC
TTATTATGTTGGTCCATTGGCGCGTGGCAATAGTCGTTTTGCATGGATGACTCGGAAGTCTGAAGAAACA
ATTACCCCATGGAATTTTGAAGAAGTTGTCGATAAAGGTGCTTCAGCTCAATCATTTATTGAACGCATGA
CAAACTTTGATAAAAATCTTCCAAATGAAAAAGTACTACCAAAACATAGTTTGCTTTATGAGTATTTTAC
GGTTTATAACGAATTGACAAAGGTCAAATATGTTACTGAAGGAATGCGAAAACCAGCATTTCTTTCAGGT
GAACAGAAGAAAGCCATTGTTGATTTACTCTTCAAAACAAATCGAAAAGTAACCGTTAAGCAATTAAAAG
AAGATTATTTCAAAAAAATAGAATGTTTTGATAGTGTTGAAATTTCAGGAGTTGAAGATAGATTTAATGC
TTCATTAGGTACCTACCATGATTTGCTAAAAATTATTAAAGATAAAGATTTTTTGGATAATGAAGAAAAT
GAAGATATCTTAGAGGATATTGTTTTAACATTGACCTTATTTGAAGATAGGGAGATGATTGAGGAAAGAC
TTAAAACATATGCTCACCTCTTTGATGATAAGGTGATGAAACAGCTTAAACGTCGCCGTTATACTGGTTG
GGGACGTTTGTCTCGAAAATTGATTAATGGTATTAGGGATAAGCAATCTGGCAAAACAATATTAGATTTT
TTGAAATCAGATGGTTTTGCCAATCGCAATTTTATGCAGCTGATCCATGATGATAGTTTGACATTTAAAG
AAGACATTCAAAAAGCACAAGTGTCTGGACAAGGCGATAGTTTACATGAACATATTGCAAATTTAGCTGG
TAGCCCTGCTATTAAAAAAGGTATTTTACAGACTGTAAAAGTTGTTGATGAATTGGTCAAAGTAATGGGG
CGGCATAAGCCAGAAAATATCGTTATTGAAATGGCACGTGAAAATCAGACAACTCAAAAGGGCCAGAAAA
ATTCGCGAGAGCGTATGAAACGAATCGAAGAAGGTATCAAAGAATTAGGAAGTCAGATTCTTAAAGAGCA
TCCTGTTGAAAATACTCAATTGCAAAATGAAAAGCTCTATCTCTATTATCTCCAAAATGGAAGAGACATG
TATGTGGACCAAGAATTAGATATTAATCGTTTAAGTGATTATGATGTCGATCACATTGTTCCACAAAGTT
TCCTTAAAGACGATTCAATAGACAATAAGGTCTTAACGCGTTCTGATAAAAATCGTGGTAAATCGGATAA
CGTTCCAAGTGAAGAAGTAGTCAAAAAGATGAAAAACTATTGGAGACAACTTCTAAACGCCAAGTTAATC
ACTCAACGTAAGTTTGATAATTTAACGAAAGCTGAACGTGGAGGTTTGAGTGAACTTGATAAAGCTGGTT
TTATCAAACGCCAATTGGTTGAAACTCGCCAAATCACTAAGCATGTGGCACAAATTTTGGATAGTCGCAT
GAATACTAAATACGATGAAAATGATAAACTTATTCGAGAGGTTAAAGTGATTACCTTAAAATCTAAATTA
GTTTCTGACTTCCGAAAAGATTTCCAATTCTATAAAGTACGTGAGATTAACAATTACCATCATGCCCATG
ATGCGTATCTAAATGCCGTCGTTGGAACTGCTTTGATTAAGAAATATCCAAAACTTGAATCGGAGTTTGT
CTATGGTGATTATAAAGTTTATGATGTTCGTAAAATGATTGCTAAGTCTGAGCAAGAAATAGGCAAAGCA
ACCGCAAAATATTTCTTTTACTCTAATATCATGAACTTCTTCAAAACAGAAATTACACTTGCAAATGGAG
AGATTCGCAAACGCCCTCTAATCGAAACTAATGGGGAAACTGGAGAAATTGTCTGGGATAAAGGGCGAGA
TTTTGCCACAGTGCGCAAAGTATTGTCCATGCCCCAAGTCAATATTGTCAAGAAAACAGAAGTACAGACA
GGCGGATTCTCCAAGGAGTCAATTTTACCAAAAAGAAATTCGGACAAGCTTATTGCTCGTAAAAAAGACT
GGGATCCAAAAAAATATGGTGGTTTTGATAGTCCAACGGTAGCTTATTCAGTCCTAGTGGTTGCTAAGGT
GGAAAAAGGGAAATCGAAGAAGTTAAAATCCGTTAAAGAGTTACTAGGGATCACAATTATGGAAAGAAGT
TCCTTTGAAAAAAATCCGATTGACTTTTTAGAAGCTAAAGGATATAAGGAAGTTAAAAAAGACTTAATCA
TTAAACTACCTAAATATAGTCTTTTTGAGTTAGAAAACGGTCGTAAACGGATGCTGGCTAGTGCCGGAGA
ATTACAAAAAGGAAATGAGCTGGCTCTGCCAAGCAAATATGTGAATTTTTTATATTTAGCTAGTCATTAT
GAAAAGTTGAAGGGTAGTCCAGAAGATAACGAACAAAAACAATTGTTTGTGGAGCAGCATAAGCATTATT
TAGATGAGATTATTGAGCAAATCAGTGAATTTTCTAAGCGTGTTATTTTAGCAGATGCCAATTTAGATAA
AGTTCTTAGTGCATATAACAAACATAGAGACAAACCAATACGTGAACAAGCAGAAAATATTATTCATTTA
TTTACGTTGACGAATCTTGGAGCTCCCGCTGCTTTTAAATATTTTGATACAACAATTGATCGTAAACGAT
ATACGTCTACAAAAGAAGTTTTAGATGCCACTCTTATCCATCAATCCATCACTGGTCTTTATGAAACACG
CATTGATTTGAGTCAGCTAGGAGGTGACTGATCTAGAGTCGACCTGCAGGCATGCAAGCTTGCGGCCGCG
TCGTGACTGGGAAAACCCTGGCGACTAGTCTTGGACTCCTGTTGATAGATCCAGTAATGACCTCAGAACT
CCATCTGGATTTGTTCAGAACGCTCGGTTGCCGCCGGGCGTTTTTTATTGGTGAGAATCCAGGGGTCCCT
TTAATTAATTGTTGACAATTAATCATCGGCATAGTATATCGGCATAGTATAATACGACAAGGTGAGGAAC
TAAACCCCTAGGCCGCGGCCGCGCGGAGACCCGAGACTGGTCTCAGTTTTAGAGCTAGAAATAGCAAGTT
AAAATAAGGCTAGTCCGTTATCAACTTGAAAAAGTGGCACCGAGTCGGTGCAATTCGAGCTCGGTACCCG
GGGATCCCAATAATTACGATTTACGTATTTAAATGAACCTTGACCGAACGCAGCGGTGGTAACGGCGCAG
TGGCGGTTTTCATGGCTTGTTATGACTGTTTTTTTGGGGTACAGTCTATGCCTCGGGCATCCAAGCAGCA
AGCGCGTTACGCCGTGGGTCGATGTTTGATGTTATGGAGCAGCAACGATGTTACGCAGCAGGGCAGTCGC
CCTAAAACAAAGTTAAACATCATGAGGGAAGCGGTGATCGCCGAAGTATCGACTCAACTATCAGAGGTAG
TTGGCGTCATCGAGCGCCATCTCGAACCGACGTTGCTGGCCGTACATTTGTACGGCTCCGCAGTGGATGG
CGGCCTGAAGCCACACAGTGATATTGATTTGCTGGTTACGGTGACCGTAAGGCTTGATGAAACAACGCGG
CGAGCTTTGATCAACGACCTTTTGGAAACTTCGGCTTCCCCTGGAGAGAGCGAGATTCTCCGCGCTGTAG
AAGTCACCATTGTTGTGCACGACGACATCATTCCGTGGCGTTATCCAGCTAAGCGCGAACTGCAATTTGG
AGAATGGCAGCGCAATGACATTCTTGCAGGTATCTTCGAGCCAGCCACGATCGACATTGATCTGGCTATC
TTGCTGACAAAAGCAAGAGAACATAGCGTTGCCTTGGTAGGTCCAGCGGCGGAGGAACTCTTTGATCCGG
TTCCTGAACAGGATCTATTTGAGGCGCTAAATGAAACCTTAACGCTATGGAACTCGCCGCCCGACTGGGC
TGGCGATGAGCGAAATGTAGTGCTTACGTTGTCCCGCATTTGGTACAGCGCAGTAACCGGCAAAATCGCG
CCGAAGGATGTCGCTGCCGACTGGGCAATGGAGCGCCTGCCGGCCCAGTATCAGCCCGTCATACTTGAAG
CTAGACAGGCTTATCTTGGACAAGAAGAAGATCGCTTGGCCTCGCGCGCAGATCAGTTGGAAGAATTTGT
CCACTACGTGAAAGGCGAGATCACCAAGGTAGTCGGCAAATAAGACAATTGTCCTTTTCCGCTGCATAAC
CCTGCTTCGGGGTCATTATAGCGATTTTTTCGGTATATCCATCCTTTTTCGCACGATATACAGGATTTTG
CCAAAGGGTTCGTGTAGACTTTCCTTGGTGTATCCAACGGCGTCAGCCGGGCAGGATAGGTGAAGTAGGC
CCACCCGCGAGCGGGTGTTCCTTCTTCACTGTCCCTTATTCGCACCTGGCGGTGCTCAACGGGAATCCTG
CTCTGCGAGGCTGGCCGTAGGCCGGCCGATAATCTCATGACCAAAATCCCTTAACGTGAGTTTTCGTTCC
ACTGAGCGTCAGACCCCGTAGAAAAGATCAAAGGATCTTCTTGAGATCCTTTTTTTCTGCGCGTAATCTG
CTGCTTGCAAACAAAAAAACCACCGCTACCAGCGGTGGTTTGTTTGCCGGATCAAGAGCTACCAACTCTT
TTTCCGAAGGTAACTGGCTTCAGCAGAGCGCAGATACCAAATACTGTTCTTCTAGTGTAGCCGTAGTTAG
GCCACCACTTCAAGAACTCTGTAGCACCGCCTACATACCTCGCTCTGCTAATCCTGTTACCAGTGGCTGC
TGCCAGTGGCGATAAGTCGTGTCTTACCGGGTTGGACTCAAGACGATAGTTACCGGATA
